Addgene plasmid #221493: pLX-EF1a_NKX2-1_CdTag-HA
Purpose: NKX2-1 short isoform lentiviral overexpression of C-terminal dTag fusion
Depositing lab: Matthew Meyerson. Depositing organization: Broad Institute. Publication: Dosage amplification dictates oncogenic regulation by the NKX2-1 lineage factor in lung adenocarcinoma. Pulice JL, Meyerson M. bioRxiv [Preprint]. 2023 Oct 27:2023.10.26.563996. doi: 10.1101/2023.10.26.563996. PubMed 37994369.
Backbone
  Vector backbone: pLX307_CdTag-HA_EmptyVector
  Backbone size w/o insert (bp): 10378
  Vector type: Mammalian Expression, Lentiviral
  Selectable markers: Puromycin
Growth in bacteria
  Bacterial resistance: Ampicillin, 100 μg/mL
  Growth temperature: 37°C
  Growth strain: NEB Stable
  Copy number: High Copy
Gene/Insert
  Gene/Insert name: NKX2-1
  Species: H. sapiens (human)
  Insert size (bp): 1113
  Entrez Gene: NKX2-1 (a.k.a. BCH, BHC, NK-2, NKX2.1, NKX2A, NMTC1, T/EBP, TEBP, TITF1, TTF-1, TTF1)
  Promoter: EF1a
  Tag / fusion protein: FKBP F36V (C terminal on backbone)
  Cloning method: Gateway Cloning
  Sequencing primers: 5′ EF1a-Fw; 3′ WPRE-Rv
Terms and licenses: Academic/Nonprofit Terms; Industry Terms: Not Available to Industry
How to cite: pLX-EF1a_NKX2-1_CdTag-HA was a gift from Matthew Meyerson (Addgene plasmid # 221493 ; http://n2t.net/addgene:221493 ; RRID:Addgene_221493)
