[The description below was written by a language model from this plasmid's Addgene catalogue record and pLannotate feature annotations shown in this document.]
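Description:
pLX-EF1a_NKX2-1_CdTag-HA is a lentiviral mammalian expression plasmid built on the pLX307_CdTag-HA backbone for overexpressing the short isoform of human NKX2-1 (TTF-1), a lineage transcription factor of lung and thyroid, as a degradable fusion protein. It is propagated in E. coli through a high-copy ColE1/pUC-type origin with ampicillin selection (AmpR); an f1 origin and residual lac/T7/T3 cloning-vector elements are also present. The viral portion has a third-generation, self-inactivating layout: an RSV promoter drives a truncated HIV-1 5' LTR, followed by the Ψ packaging signal, a gag fragment, the RRE for Rev-dependent export, a cPPT/CTS, a WPRE to enhance transcript expression, and a ΔU3 3' LTR with a downstream SV40 polyadenylation signal.

Within the transfer cassette, an SV40 early promoter drives puromycin N-acetyltransferase for selection of transduced cells. A separate EF-1α promoter drives the 1,113 bp NKX2-1 coding sequence, which was introduced by Gateway recombination and is flanked by attB1 and attB2 sites. The open reading frame continues past attB2 into the backbone-encoded FKBP12 F36V domain (annotated as DmrB), the dTAG degron. This domain binds synthetic heterobifunctional ligands that do not engage wild-type FKBP12, allowing rapid, ligand-induced degradation of the fusion. The construct name indicates an HA epitope tag after the degron, although the feature table does not annotate it. The sequenced record is 9,839 nt, shorter than the catalogued backbone size, as expected if the Gateway cassette of the empty vector was replaced by the insert. The plasmid suits stable NKX2-1 expression with chemically controlled depletion, which the associated work applies to studying NKX2-1 dosage in lung adenocarcinoma.
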