Features (pLannotate 1.2.2; 33 found; start..end, strand, type, name):
      1..227     +  promoter       RSV promoter: Rous sarcoma virus enhancer/promoter
    228..408     +  LTR            5' LTR (truncated): truncated 5' long terminal repeat (LTR) from HIV-1
    455..580     +  misc_feature   HIV-1 Ψ: packaging signal of human immunodeficiency virus type 1
    564..927     +  CDS            HIV-1 gag (fragment): gag protein from human immunodeficiency virus 1; gag
   1073..1306    +  misc_feature   RRE: The Rev response element (RRE) of HIV-1 allows for Rev-dependent mRNA export from the nucleus to the cytoplasm.
   1683..1709    +  CDS            Rev (fragment): human immunodeficiency virus 1 (HIV-1) Rev protein; rev; enhances nuclear export of unspliced and incompletely spliced viral mRNAs
   1716..1739    +  promoter       SV40 promoter (fragment): SV40 early promoter
   1740..1811    +  promoter       SV40 promoter (fragment): SV40 enhancer and early promoter
   1835..1970    +  rep_origin     SV40 ori: SV40 origin of replication
   2016..2612    +  CDS            PuroR (fragment): puromycin N-acetyltransferase; pac from Streptomyces; confers resistance to puromycin
   2661..2778    +  misc_feature   cPPT/CTS: central polypurine tract and central termination sequence of HIV-1
   2843..2909    +  CDS            small t antigen (fragment): SV40 (simian virus 40) small t antigen
   2916..4094    +  promoter       EF-1α promoter: strong constitutive promoter for human elongation factor EF-1α
   4115..4132    +  protein_bind   attB1 (fragment): mutant version of attB; core recombination site for the Gateway® BP reaction BP Clonase™
   4141..5253    +  CDS            NKX2-1: NKX21_HUMAN - Also known as NKX2A, TITF1, TTF1. Experimental evidence at protein level: Swiss-Prot protein existence level 1. Transcription factor that binds and activates the promoter of thyroid specific genes such as thyroglobulin, thyroperoxidase, and thyrotropin receptor. Crucial in the maintenance of the thyroid differentiation phenotype. May play a role in lung development and surfactant homeostasis. Forms a regulatory loop with GRHL2 that coordinates lung epithelial cell morphogenesis and differentiation. Activates the transcription of GNRHR and plays a role in enhancing the circadian o
   5261..5278    -  protein_bind   attB2 (fragment): mutant version of attB; core recombination site for the Gateway® BP reaction BP Clonase™
   5287..5607    +  CDS            DmrB: F36V mutant of FK506-binding protein FKBP12 binds synthetic ligands that do not bind wild-type FKBP
   5692..6280    +  misc_feature   WPRE: woodchuck hepatitis virus posttranscriptional regulatory element
   6331..6350    +  misc_feature   cPPT/CTS (fragment): central polypurine tract and central termination sequence of HIV-1
   6352..6585    +  LTR            3' LTR (ΔU3): self-inactivating 3' long terminal repeat (LTR) from HIV-1
   6663..6784    +  polyA_signal   SV40 poly(A) signal: SV40 polyadenylation signal
   6824..6959    +  rep_origin     SV40 ori: SV40 origin of replication
   6980..6998    -  promoter       T7 promoter: promoter for bacteriophage T7 RNA polymerase
   7006..7161    +  CDS            lacZα (fragment): LacZα fragment of β-galactosidase; lacZ fragment
   7166..7594    +  rep_origin     f1 ori (sequence partly withheld): f1 bacteriophage origin of replication; arrow indicates direction of (+) strand synthesis
   7647..7751    +  promoter       AmpR promoter: bla
   7752..8612    +  CDS            AmpR: β-lactamase; bla; confers resistance to ampicillin, carbenicillin, and related antibiotics
   8783..9371    +  rep_origin     ori: high-copy-number ColE1/pMB1/pBR322/pUC origin of replication
   9554..9646    +  CDS            lacI (fragment): lac repressor; lacI; The lac repressor binds to the lac operator to inhibit transcription in E. coli. This inhibition can be relieved by adding lactose or isopropyl-β-D-thiogalactopyranoside (IPTG).
   9659..9680    +  protein_bind   CAP binding site: CAP binding activates transcription in the presence of cAMP. E. coli catabolite activator protein
   9695..9725    +  promoter       lac promoter: promoter for the E. coli lac operon
   9733..9749    +  protein_bind   lac operator: The lac repressor binds to the lac operator to inhibit transcription in E. coli. This inhibition can be relieved by adding lactose or isopropyl-β-D-thiogalactopyranoside (IPTG). lac repressor encoded by lacI
   9794..9812    +  promoter       T3 promoter: promoter for bacteriophage T3 RNA polymerase
>Addgene plasmid #221493 | pLX-EF1a_NKX2-1_CdTag-HA | addgene full sequence | sequence record 437837 | Addgene NGS Result
TGTAGTCTTATGCAATACTCTTGTAGTCTTGCAACATGGTAACGATGAGTTAGCAACATGCCTTACAAGG
AGAGAAAAAGCACCGTGCATGCCGATTGGTGGAAGTAAGGTGGTACGATCGTGCCTTATTAGGAAGGCAA
CAGACGGGTCTGACATGGATTGGACGAACCACTGAATTGCCGCATTGCAGAGATATTGTATTTAAGTGCC
TAGCTCGATACATAAACGGGTCTCTCTGGTTAGACCAGATCTGAGCCTGGGAGCTCTCTGGCTAACTAGG
GAACCCACTGCTTAAGCCTCAATAAAGCTTGCCTTGAGTGCTTCAAGTAGTGTGTGCCCGTCTGTTGTGT
GACTCTGGTAACTAGAGATCCCTCAGACCCTTTTAGTCAGTGTGGAAAATCTCTAGCAGTGGCGCCCGAA
CAGGGACTTGAAAGCGAAAGGGAAACCAGAGGAGCTCTCTCGACGCAGGACTCGGCTTGCTGAAGCGCGC
ACGGCAAGAGGCGAGGGGCGGCGACTGGTGAGTACGCCAAAAATTTTGACTAGCGGAGGCTAGAAGGAGA
GAGATGGGTGCGAGAGCGTCAGTATTAAGCGGGGGAGAATTAGATCGCGATGGGAAAAAATTCGGTTAAG
GCCAGGGGGAAAGAAAAAATATAAATTAAAACATATAGTATGGGCAAGCAGGGAGCTAGAACGATTCGCA
GTTAATCCTGGCCTGTTAGAAACATCAGAAGGCTGTAGACAAATACTGGGACAGCTACAACCATCCCTTC
AGACAGGATCAGAAGAACTTAGATCATTATATAATACAGTAGCAACCCTCTATTGTGTGCATCAAAGGAT
AGAGATAAAAGACACCAAGGAAGCTTTAGACAAGATAGAGGAAGAGCAAAACAAAAGTAAGACCACCGCA
CAGCAAGCGGCCGCTGATCTTCAGACCTGGAGGAGGAGATATGAGGGACAATTGGAGAAGTGAATTATAT
AAATATAAAGTAGTAAAAATTGAACCATTAGGAGTAGCACCCACCAAGGCAAAGAGAAGAGTGGTGCAGA
GAGAAAAAAGAGCAGTGGGAATAGGAGCTTTGTTCCTTGGGTTCTTGGGAGCAGCAGGAAGCACTATGGG
CGCAGCGTCAATGACGCTGACGGTACAGGCCAGACAATTATTGTCTGGTATAGTGCAGCAGCAGAACAAT
TTGCTGAGGGCTATTGAGGCGCAACAGCATCTGTTGCAACTCACAGTCTGGGGCATCAAGCAGCTCCAGG
CAAGAATCCTGGCTGTGGAAAGATACCTAAAGGATCAACAGCTCCTGGGGATTTGGGGTTGCTCTGGAAA
ACTCATTTGCACCACTGCTGTGCCTTGGAATGCTAGTTGGAGTAATAAATCTCTGGAACAGATTTGGAAT
CACACGACCTGGATGGAGTGGGACAGAGAAATTAACAATTACACAAGCTTAATACACTCCTTAATTGAAG
AATCGCAAAACCAGCAAGAAAAGAATGAACAAGAATTATTGGAATTAGATAAATGGGCAAGTTTGTGGAA
TTGGTTTAACATAACAAATTGGCTGTGGTATATAAAATTATTCATAATGATAGTAGGAGGCTTGGTAGGT
TTAAGAATAGTTTTTGCTGTACTTTCTATAGTGAATAGAGTTAGGCAGGGATATTCACCATTATCGTTTC
AGACCCACCTCCCAACCCCGAGGGGACCCATGCATTGCATCTCAATTAGTCAGCAACCAGGTGTGGAAAG
TCCCCAGGCTCCCCAGCAGGCAGAAGTATGCAAAGCATGCGTCTCAATTAGTCAGCAACCATAGTCCCGC
CCCTAACTCCGCCCATCCCGCCCCTAACTCCGCCCAGTTCCGCCCATTCTCCGCCCCATGGCTGACTAAT
TTTTTTTATTTATGCAGAGGCCGAGGCCGCCTCGGCCTCTGAGCTATTCCAGAAGTAGTGAGGAGGCTTT
TTTGGAGGCCTAGGCTTTTGCAAAAAGCTTTCTAGAGGTACCACCGGAGCTTACCATGACCGAGTACAAG
CCCACGGTGCGCCTCGCCACCCGCGACGACGTCCCCAGGGCCGTACGCACCCTCGCCGCCGCGTTCGCCG
ACTACCCCGCCACGCGCCACACCGTCGATCCGGACCGCCACATCGAGCGGGTCACCGAGCTGCAAGAACT
CTTCCTCACGCGCGTCGGGCTCGACATCGGCAAGGTGTGGGTCGCGGACGACGGCGCCGCCGTGGCGGTC
TGGACCACGCCGGAGAGCGTCGAAGCGGGGGCGGTGTTCGCCGAGATCGGCCCGCGCATGGCCGAGTTGA
GCGGTTCCCGGCTGGCCGCGCAGCAACAGATGGAAGGCCTCCTGGCGCCGCACCGGCCCAAGGAGCCCGC
GTGGTTCCTGGCCACCGTCGGCGTCTCGCCCGACCACCAGGGCAAGGGTCTGGGCAGCGCCGTCGTGCTC
CCCGGAGTGGAGGCGGCCGAGCGCGCCGGGGTGCCCGCCTTCCTGGAGACCTCCGCGCCCCGCAACCTCC
CCTTCTACGAGCGGCTCGGCTTCACCGTCACCGCCGACGTCGAGGTGCCCGAAGGACCGCGCACCTGGTG
CATGACCCGCAAGCCCGGTGCCAGTTAACGAATTCTAGATCTTGAGACAAATGGCAGTATTCATCCACAA
TTTTAAAAGAAAAGGGGGGATTGGGGGGTACAGTGCAGGGGAAAGAATAGTAGACATAATAGCAACAGAC
ATACAAACTAAAGAATTACAAAAACAAATTACAAAAATTCAAAATTTTCGGGTTTATTACAGGGACAGCA
GAGATCCACTTTGGCGCCGGCTCGAGGCCTGCAGGTGCAAAGATGGATAAAGTTTTAAACAGAGAGGAAT
CTTTGCAGCTAATGGACCTTCTAGGTCTTGAAAGGAGTGGGAATTGGCTCCGGTGCCCGTCAGTGGGCAG
AGCGCACATCGCCCACAGTCCCCGAGAAGTTGGGGGGAGGGGTCGGCAATTGAACCGGTGCCTAGAGAAG
GTGGCGCGGGGTAAACTGGGAAAGTGATGTCGTGTACTGGCTCCGCCTTTTTCCCGAGGGTGGGGGAGAA
CCGTATATAAGTGCAGTAGTCGCCGTGAACGTTCTTTTTCGCAACGGGTTTGCCGCCAGAACACAGGTAA
GTGCCGTGTGTGGTTCCCGCGGGCCTGGCCTCTTTACGGGTTATGGCCCTTGCGTGCCTTGAATTACTTC
CACCTGGCTGCAGTACGTGATTCTTGATCCCGAGCTTCGGGTTGGAAGTGGGTGGGAGAGTTCGAGGCCT
TGCGCTTAAGGAGCCCCTTCGCCTCGTGCTTGAGTTGAGGCCTGGCCTGGGCGCTGGGGCCGCCGCGTGC
GAATCTGGTGGCACCTTCGCGCCTGTCTCGCTGCTTTCGATAAGTCTCTAGCCATTTAAAATTTTTGATG
ACCTGCTGCGACGCTTTTTTTCTGGCAAGATAGTCTTGTAAATGCGGGCCAAGATCTGCACACTGGTATT
TCGGTTTTTGGGGCCGCGGGCGGCGACGGGGCCCGTGCGTCCCAGCGCACATGTTCGGCGAGGCGGGGCC
TGCGAGCGCGGCCACCGAGAATCGGACGGGGGTAGTCTCAAGCTGGCCGGCCTGCTCTGGTGCCTGGCCT
CGCGCCGCCGTGTATCGCCCCGCCCTGGGCGGCAAGGCTGGCCCGGTCGGCACCAGTTGCGTGAGCGGAA
AGATGGCCGCTTCCCGGCCCTGCTGCAGGGAGCTCAAAATGGAGGACGCGGCGCTCGGGAGAGCGGGCGG
GTGAGTCACCCACACAAAGGAAAAGGGCCTTTCCGTCCTCAGCCGTCGCTTCATGTGACTCCACGGAGTA
CCGGGCGCCGTCCAGGCACCTCGATTAGTTCTCGAGCTTTTGGAGTACGTCGTCTTTAGGTTGGGGGGAG
GGGTTTTATGCGATGGAGTTTCCCCACACTGAGTGGGTGGAGACTGAAGTTAGGCCAGCTTGGCACTTGA
TGTAATTCTCCTTGGAATTTGCCCTTTTTGAGTTTGGATCTTGGTTCATTCTCAAGCCTCAGACAGTGGT
TCAAAGTTTTTTTCTTCCATTTCAGGTGTCGTGAGGCTAGCATCGATTGATCAACAAGTTTGTACAAAAA
AGTTGGCACCATGTCGATGAGTCCAAAGCACACGACTCCGTTCTCAGTGTCTGACATCTTGAGTCCCCTG
GAGGAAAGCTACAAGAAAGTGGGCATGGAGGGCGGCGGCCTCGGGGCTCCGCTGGCGGCGTACAGGCAGG
GCCAGGCGGCACCGCCAACAGCGGCCATGCAGCAGCACGCCGTGGGGCACCACGGCGCCGTCACCGCCGC
CTACCACATGACGGCGGCGGGGGTGCCCCAGCTCTCGCACTCCGCCGTGGGGGGCTACTGCAACGGCAAC
CTGGGCAACATGAGCGAGCTGCCGCCGTACCAGGACACCATGAGGAACAGCGCCTCTGGCCCCGGATGGT
ACGGCGCCAACCCAGACCCGCGCTTCCCCGCCATCTCCCGCTTCATGGGCCCGGCGAGCGGCATGAACAT
GAGCGGCATGGGCGGCCTGGGCTCGCTGGGGGACGTGAGCAAGAACATGGCCCCGCTGCCAAGCGCGCCG
CGCAGGAAGCGCCGGGTGCTCTTCTCGCAGGCGCAGGTGTACGAGCTGGAGCGACGCTTCAAGCAACAGA
AGTACCTGTCGGCGCCGGAGCGCGAGCACCTGGCCAGCATGATCCACCTGACGCCCACGCAGGTCAAGAT
CTGGTTCCAGAACCACCGCTACAAAATGAAGCGCCAGGCCAAGGACAAGGCGGCGCAGCAGCAACTGCAG
CAGGACAGCGGCGGCGGCGGGGGCGGCGGGGGCACCGGGTGCCCGCAGCAGCAACAGGCTCAGCAGCAGT
CGCCGCGACGCGTGGCGGTGCCGGTCCTGGTGAAAGACGGCAAACCGTGCCAGGCGGGTGCCCCCGCGCC
GGGCGCCGCCAGCCTACAAGGCCACGCGCAGCAGCAGGCGCAGCACCAGGCGCAGGCCGCGCAGGCGGCG
GCAGCGGCCATCTCCGTGGGCAGCGGTGGCGCCGGCCTTGGCGCACACCCGGGCCACCAGCCAGGCAGCG
CAGGCCAGTCTCCGGACCTGGCGCACCACGCCGCCAGCCCCGCGGCGCTGCAGGGCCAGGTATCCAGCCT
GTCCCACCTGAACTCCTCGGGCTCGGACTACGGCACCATGTCCTGCTCCACCTTGCTATACGGTCGGACC
TGGTTGCCAACTTTCTTGTACAAAGTGGTTACCGGTGGAGTGCAGGTGGAAACCATCTCCCCAGGAGACG
GGCGCACCTTCCCCAAGCGCGGCCAGACCTGCGTGGTGCACTACACCGGGATGCTTGAAGATGGAAAGAA
AGTTGATTCCTCCCGGGACAGAAACAAGCCCTTTAAGTTTATGCTAGGCAAGCAGGAGGTGATCCGAGGC
TGGGAAGAAGGGGTTGCCCAGATGAGTGTGGGTCAGAGAGCCAAACTGACTATATCTCCAGATTATGCCT
ATGGTGCCACTGGGCACCCAGGCATCATCCCACCACATGCCACTCTCGTCTTCGATGTGGAGCTTCTAAA
ACTGGAAGGCGGCTACCCCTACGACGTGCCCGACTACGCCGGCTATCCGTATGATGTCCCGGACTATGCA
GGCTAAACGCGTTAAGTCGACAATCAACCTCTGGATTACAAAATTTGTGAAAGATTGACTGGTATTCTTA
ACTATGTTGCTCCTTTTACGCTATGTGGATACGCTGCTTTAATGCCTTTGTATCATGCTATTGCTTCCCG
TATGGCTTTCATTTTCTCCTCCTTGTATAAATCCTGGTTGCTGTCTCTTTATGAGGAGTTGTGGCCCGTT
GTCAGGCAACGTGGCGTGGTGTGCACTGTGTTTGCTGACGCAACCCCCACTGGTTGGGGCATTGCCACCA
CCTGTCAGCTCCTTTCCGGGACTTTCGCTTTCCCCCTCCCTATTGCCACGGCGGAACTCATCGCCGCCTG
CCTTGCCCGCTGCTGGACAGGGGCTCGGCTGTTGGGCACTGACAATTCCGTGGTGTTGTCGGGGAAATCA
TCGTCCTTTCCTTGGCTGCTCGCCTGTGTTGCCACCTGGATTCTGCGCGGGACGTCCTTCTGCTACGTCC
CTTCGGCCCTCAATCCAGCGGACCTTCCTTCCCGCGGCCTGCTGCCGGCTCTGCGGCCTCTTCCGCGTCT
TCGCCTTCGCCCTCAGACGAGTCGGATCTCCCTTTGGGCCGCCTCCCCGCGTCGACTTTAAGACCAATGA
CTTACAAGGCAGCTGTAGATCTTAGCCACTTTTTAAAAGAAAAGGGGGGACTGGAAGGGCTAATTCACTC
CCAACGAAGACAAGATCTGCTTTTTGCTTGTACTGGGTCTCTCTGGTTAGACCAGATCTGAGCCTGGGAG
CTCTCTGGCTAACTAGGGAACCCACTGCTTAAGCCTCAATAAAGCTTGCCTTGAGTGCTTCAAGTAGTGT
GTGCCCGTCTGTTGTGTGACTCTGGTAACTAGAGATCCCTCAGACCCTTTTAGTCAGTGTGGAAAATCTC
TAGCAGTACGTATAGTAGTTCATGTCATCTTATTATTCAGTATTTATAACTTGCAAAGAAATGAATATCA
GAGAGTGAGAGGAACTTGTTTATTGCAGCTTATAATGGTTACAAATAAAGCAATAGCATCACAAATTTCA
CAAATAAAGCATTTTTTTCACTGCATTCTAGTTGTGGTTTGTCCAAACTCATCAATGTATCTTATCATGT
CTGGCTCTAGCTATCCCGCCCCTAACTCCGCCCATCCCGCCCCTAACTCCGCCCAGTTCCGCCCATTCTC
CGCCCCATGGCTGACTAATTTTTTTTATTTATGCAGAGGCCGAGGCCGCCTCGGCCTCTGAGCTATTCCA
GAAGTAGTGAGGAGGCTTTTTTGGAGGCCTAGGGACGTACCCAATTCGCCCTATAGTGAGTCGTATTACG
CGCGCTCACTGGCCGTCGTTTTACAACGTCGTGACTGGGAAAACCCTGGCGTTACCCAACTTAATCGCCT
TGCAGCACATCCCCCTTTCGCCAGCTGGCGTAATAGCGAAGAGGCCCGCACCGATCGCCCTTCCCAACAG
TTGCGCAGCCTGAATGGCGAATGGG
[124 nt withheld, positions 7166-7289]
C
[91 nt withheld, positions 7291-7381]
A
[49 nt withheld, positions 7383-7431]
CCTTTGACGTTGGAGTCCACGTTCTTT
[37 nt withheld, positions 7459-7495]
ACCCTATCTCGGTCTATTCTTTTGATTTATAAGGGATTTTGCCGATTTCGGCCTATTGGTTAAAAAATGA
GCTGATTTAACAAAAATTTAACGCGAATTTTAACAAAATATTAACGCTTACAATTTAGGTGGCACTTTTC
GGGGAAATGTGCGCGGAACCCCTATTTGTTTATTTTTCTAAATACATTCAAATATGTATCCGCTCATGAG
ACAATAACCCTGATAAATGCTTCAATAATATTGAAAAAGGAAGAGTATGAGTATTCAACATTTCCGTGTC
GCCCTTATTCCCTTTTTTGCGGCATTTTGCCTTCCTGTTTTTGCTCACCCAGAAACGCTGGTGAAAGTAA
AAGATGCTGAAGATCAGTTGGGTGCACGAGTGGGTTACATCGAACTGGATCTCAACAGCGGTAAGATCCT
TGAGAGTTTTCGCCCCGAAGAACGTTTTCCAATGATGAGCACTTTTAAAGTTCTGCTATGTGGCGCGGTA
TTATCCCGTATTGACGCCGGGCAAGAGCAACTCGGTCGCCGCATACACTATTCTCAGAATGACTTGGTTG
AGTACTCACCAGTCACAGAAAAGCATCTTACGGATGGCATGACAGTAAGAGAATTATGCAGTGCTGCCAT
AACCATGAGTGATAACACTGCGGCCAACTTACTTCTGACAACGATCGGAGGACCGAAGGAGCTAACCGCT
TTTTTGCACAACATGGGGGATCATGTAACTCGCCTTGATCGTTGGGAACCGGAGCTGAATGAAGCCATAC
CAAACGACGAGCGTGACACCACGATGCCTGTAGCAATGGCAACAACGTTGCGCAAACTATTAACTGGCGA
ACTACTTACTCTAGCTTCCCGGCAACAATTAATAGACTGGATGGAGGCGGATAAAGTTGCAGGACCACTT
CTGCGCTCGGCCCTTCCGGCTGGCTGGTTTATTGCTGATAAATCTGGAGCCGGTGAGCGTGGGTCTCGCG
GTATCATTGCAGCACTGGGGCCAGATGGTAAGCCCTCCCGTATCGTAGTTATCTACACGACGGGGAGTCA
GGCAACTATGGATGAACGAAATAGACAGATCGCTGAGATAGGTGCCTCACTGATTAAGCATTGGTAACTG
TCAGACCAAGTTTACTCATATATACTTTAGATTGATTTAAAACTTCATTTTTAATTTAAAAGGATCTAGG
TGAAGATCCTTTTTGATAATCTCATGACCAAAATCCCTTAACGTGAGTTTTCGTTCCACTGAGCGTCAGA
CCCCGTAGAAAAGATCAAAGGATCTTCTTGAGATCCTTTTTTTCTGCGCGTAATCTGCTGCTTGCAAACA
AAAAAACCACCGCTACCAGCGGTGGTTTGTTTGCCGGATCAAGAGCTACCAACTCTTTTTCCGAAGGTAA
CTGGCTTCAGCAGAGCGCAGATACCAAATACTGTTCTTCTAGTGTAGCCGTAGTTAGGCCACCACTTCAA
GAACTCTGTAGCACCGCCTACATACCTCGCTCTGCTAATCCTGTTACCAGTGGCTGCTGCCAGTGGCGAT
AAGTCGTGTCTTACCGGGTTGGACTCAAGACGATAGTTACCGGATAAGGCGCAGCGGTCGGGCTGAACGG
GGGGTTCGTGCACACAGCCCAGCTTGGAGCGAACGACCTACACCGAACTGAGATACCTACAGCGTGAGCT
ATGAGAAAGCGCCACGCTTCCCGAAGGGAGAAAGGCGGACAGGTATCCGGTAAGCGGCAGGGTCGGAACA
GGAGAGCGCACGAGGGAGCTTCCAGGGGGAAACGCCTGGTATCTTTATAGTCCTGTCGGGTTTCGCCACC
TCTGACTTGAGCGTCGATTTTTGTGATGCTCGTCAGGGGGGCGGAGCCTATGGAAAAACGCCAGCAACGC
GGCCTTTTTACGGTTCCTGGCCTTTTGCTGGCCTTTTGCTCACATGTTCTTTCCTGCGTTATCCCCTGAT
TCTGTGGATAACCGTATTACCGCCTTTGAGTGAGCTGATACCGCTCGCCGCAGCCGAACGACCGAGCGCA
GCGAGTCAGTGAGCGAGGAAGCGGAAGAGCGCCCAATACGCAAACCGCCTCTCCCCGCGCGTTGGCCGAT
TCATTAATGCAGCTGGCACGACAGGTTTCCCGACTGGAAAGCGGGCAGTGAGCGCAACGCAATTAATGTG
AGTTAGCTCACTCATTAGGCACCCCAGGCTTTACACTTTATGCTTCCGGCTCGTATGTTGTGTGGAATTG
TGAGCGGATAACAATTTCACACAGGAAACAGCTATGACCATGATTACGCCAAGCGCGCAATTAACCCTCA
CTAAAGGGAACAAAAGCTGGAGCTGCAAGCTTAA
